Addgene plasmid #12536: pFS181
Depositing lab: Nick Rhind. Depositing organization: University of Massachusetts, Worcester. Publication: In vivo labeling of fission yeast DNA with thymidine and thymidine analogs. Sivakumar S, Porter-Goff M, Patel PK, Benoit K, Rhind N. Methods. 2004 Jul . 33(3):213-9. 10.1016/j.ymeth.2003.11.016 PubMed 15157888.
Backbone
  Vector backbone: pJK148
  Backbone manufacturer: Keeney and Boeke
  Backbone size w/o insert (bp): 5343
  Vector type: Yeast Expression
  Selectable markers: leu1
Growth in bacteria
  Bacterial resistance: Ampicillin, 100 μg/mL
  Growth temperature: 37°C
  Growth strain: DH5alpha
  Copy number: High Copy
Gene/Insert
  Gene/Insert name: human equilibrating nucleoside transporter 1 (alt name: hENT1)
  Species: H. sapiens (human)
  Insert size (bp): 1400
  GenBank ID: AAC51103
  Entrez Gene: SLC29A1 (a.k.a. AUG, ENT1, hENT1)
  Cloning method: Restriction Enzyme; 5′ cloning site SnaBI (destroyed during cloning); 3′ cloning site SacI (not destroyed)
  Sequencing primers: 5′ n/a; 3′ n/a
Resource information
  A portion of this plasmid was derived from a plasmid made by: IMAGE Consortium
Terms and licenses: Academic/Nonprofit Terms; Industry Terms: Not Available to Industry
How to cite: pFS181 was a gift from Nick Rhind (Addgene plasmid # 12536 ; http://n2t.net/addgene:12536 ; RRID:Addgene_12536)
