[The description below was written by a language model from this plasmid's Addgene catalogue record and pLannotate feature annotations shown in this document.]
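Description:
pFS181 is a fission yeast expression plasmid built on the pJK148 backbone, a Schizosaccharomyces pombe vector that carries the leu1 gene as its yeast selectable marker. No yeast replication origin is annotated in the feature table, which is consistent with the usual use of pJK148-type vectors as integrating plasmids that are targeted to the chromosomal leu1 locus and selected by leucine prototrophy, although the record does not itself state the integration strategy. In E. coli the plasmid is maintained through a high-copy ColE1/pUC-type origin and selected with ampicillin through the AmpR β-lactamase gene and its native promoter. Remnants of cloning-vector sequence (lac promoter and operator, CAP site, T3 promoter, an MCS fragment, and short bom, rop and lacI fragments) are also present. Short matches to apc10 and NFS1 probably reflect genomic sequence flanking the yeast elements rather than functional genes.

The payload is the human equilibrative nucleoside transporter 1 (hENT1, encoded by SLC29A1), an open reading frame of roughly 1.4 kb derived from an IMAGE Consortium clone. It sits directly downstream of the S. pombe adh1 promoter, which the annotation identifies as the alcohol dehydrogenase gene promoter and which is generally used for strong constitutive expression. No epitope tag, reporter or dedicated terminator is annotated. hENT1 mediates sodium-independent influx and efflux of nucleosides across the membrane. The associated publication concerns in vivo labelling of fission yeast DNA with thymidine and thymidine analogues, so the construct is evidently intended to give S. pombe cells the ability to take up exogenous nucleosides for DNA replication labelling studies.
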