Features (pLannotate 1.2.2; 16 found; start..end, strand, type, name):
    137..186     +  misc_feature   bom (fragment): basis of mobility region from pBR322
    307..1419    +  CDS            leu1: LEU3_SCHPO - Experimental evidence at protein level: Swiss-Prot protein existence level 1. Catalyzes the oxidation of 3-carboxy-2-hydroxy-4- methylpentanoate (3-isopropylmalate) to 3-carboxy-4-methyl-2- oxopentanoate. The product decarboxylates to 4-methyl-2 oxopentanoate. From Schizosaccharomyces pombe (strain 972 / ATCC 24843) (Fission yeast).
   1849..1902    -  CDS            apc10 (fragment): APC10_SCHPO - Experimental evidence at protein level: Swiss-Prot protein existence level 1. Component of the anaphase-promoting complex/cyclosome (APC/C), a cell cycle-regulated E3 ubiquitin-protein ligase complex that controls progression through mitosis and the G1 phase of the cell cycle. The APC/C is thought to confer substrate specificity and, in the presence of ubiquitin-conjugating E2 enzymes, it catalyzes the formation of protein-ubiquitin conjugates that are subsequently degraded by the 26S proteasome. Acts as a positive regulator of the anaphase promoting complex (APC)-cyclosome. Invo
   2105..2221    -  CDS            NFS1 (fragment): NFS1_YEAST - Also known as SPL1 From Saccharomyces cerevisiae (strain ATCC 204508 / S288c) (Baker's yeast).
   2236..2964    +  promoter       adh1 promoter: promoter for the Schizosaccharomyces pombe adh1 gene encoding alcohol dehydrogenase
   2983..3006    -  misc_feature   MCS (fragment): pUC18/19 multiple cloning site
   3011..4378    +  CDS            SLC29A1 (sequence withheld): S29A1_HUMAN - Also known as ENT1. Experimental evidence at protein level: Swiss-Prot protein existence level 1. Mediates both influx and efflux of nucleosides across the membrane (equilibrative transporter). It is sensitive (ES) to low concentrations of the inhibitor nitrobenzylmercaptopurine riboside (NBMPR) and is sodium-independent. It has a higher affinity for adenosine. Inhibited by dipyridamole and dilazep (anticancer chemotherapeutics drugs). From Homo sapiens (Human).
   4400..4418    -  promoter       T3 promoter: promoter for bacteriophage T3 RNA polymerase
   4463..4479    -  protein_bind   lac operator: The lac repressor binds to the lac operator to inhibit transcription in E. coli. This inhibition can be relieved by adding lactose or isopropyl-β-D-thiogalactopyranoside (IPTG). lac repressor encoded by lacI
   4487..4517    -  promoter       lac promoter: promoter for the E. coli lac operon
   4532..4553    -  protein_bind   CAP binding site: CAP binding activates transcription in the presence of cAMP. E. coli catabolite activator protein
   4566..4658    -  CDS            lacI (fragment): lac repressor; lacI; The lac repressor binds to the lac operator to inhibit transcription in E. coli. This inhibition can be relieved by adding lactose or isopropyl-β-D-thiogalactopyranoside (IPTG).
   4841..5429    -  rep_origin     ori: high-copy-number ColE1/pMB1/pBR322/pUC origin of replication
   5600..6460    -  CDS            AmpR: β-lactamase; bla; confers resistance to ampicillin, carbenicillin, and related antibiotics
   6461..6565    -  promoter       AmpR promoter: bla
   6660..35      +  CDS            rop (fragment) (across the origin): Rop protein, which maintains plasmids at low copy number; rop
>Addgene plasmid #12536 | pFS181 | depositor full sequence | sequence record 7350 | Author sequence
TCGCGCGTTTCGGTGATGACGGTGAAAACCTCTGACACATGCAGCTCCCGGAGACGGTCACAGCTTGTCT
GTAAGCGGATGCCGGGAGCAGACAAGCCCGTCAGGGCGCGTCAGCGGGTGTTGGCGGGTGTCGGGGCTGG
CTTAACTATGCGGCATCAGAGCAGATTGTACTGAGAGTGCACCATACGATATCCCAATCTGTAGTATAAA
AAGTGCAACAGTGTTGAGTTTCCCGAAACCAGGCATTTTTGCGGTAGGGTCTGAAACTTTCACGAAACCA
TTTCACAACAAAACTTCTTCAACAACATGTGTGCAAAGAAAATCGTCGTCTTACCAGGAGACCATATTGG
CCCTGAAATTGTTGCTTCTGCCTTGGAGGTTTTGAAAGTCGTTGAGAAGAAGCGACCTGAGTTAAAACTC
GAGTTTGAAGAACACAAGATTGGAGGTGCCTCTATTGATGCCTATGGAACCCCTTTGACTGACGAGACTG
TGAAGGCTTGTTTGGAAGCTGACGGTGTTCTTTTGGGTGCCGTTGGTGGTCCTGAATGGACCAACCCCAA
TTGTCGTCCTGAGCAAGGTTTATTGAAGCTTCGTAAGAGTATGGGTGTTTGGGCCAACCTTCGACCTTGC
AACTTTGCCAGCAAGTCTTTAGTCAAGTACAGCCCTTTGAAGCCTGAAATCGTTGAAGGTGTCGATTTTT
GTGTTGTACGAGAACTTACTGGAGGTTGTTACTTTGGTGAGCGCACTGAGGACAACGGATCGGGTTATGC
TATGGACACTTGGCCTTACAGTTTGGAAGAAGTTTCTCGTATTGCTCGTTTGGCTGCTTGGTTAGCTGAA
ACTTCCAACCCTCCTGCTCCCGTCACATTACTCGACAAAGCTAATGTTTTGGCAACTTCTCGTCTTTGGC
GCAAGACTGTAGCTAAGATTTTTAAGGAGGAATATCCTCACCTTACCTTAAAAAACCAGCTCATTGACTC
CGCAGCCATGCTTTTGGTCAAGAGCCCTCGTACACTTAACGGTGTTGTTTTGACTGACAACTTGTTTGGT
GACATTATTTCAGATGAGGCTTCTGTCATTCCTGGTAGCTTGGGCCTTTTGCCTTCTGCCTCCCTTTCCG
GTGTGGTAGGAAAATCAGAAGAAAAGGTTCATTGTTTGGTTGAGCCCATTCACGGTAGCGCTCCCGATAT
CGCTGGTAAGGGCATTGTTAATCCTGTTGGTACAATTTTATCTGCTTCCCTTCTCCTTCGTTATGGTTTG
AATGCTCCTAAGGAGGCTGAAGCTATCGAAGCCGCCGTACGCAAGGTCTTGGATGATACTTCAATTGGTG
GACGTGGTCTTTATACTCGCGATTTGGGAGGTGAGGCTTCTACCGCTGATATTACTAAGGCTGTTGTTGA
AGAACTTGAAAAAATTTTGTAATAGGGTTTAATGTAGAATAAATTCATATGATTTGATTTGACCTAATTT
TTATTGATTAATTGTGTCGCATATTTATTATCGTTAAAAATGCAATTGACAAAAGCGTAAATTTTAAGGC
TCTAATGTTTTTTCTTTTGGTATGTTATAGTCAAGCAAAGATGTATTAAGTTGCAAAAGCATGGAATTGA
TTTACGACATCCGTTCAACTTTATGACCGAGTTGTCGCTGTGTACTTACTCTTTTTTTACTATGAAAAGT
TTCAAACATAATATCATTAATTATTTCTTTTTAAACGAAGTAACCTGTAACATAAATAATAGGGGAAAAG
AAGAAAAAAACCATAAAAATTCGAGAATCGTAACAATTATTATTGTAACGATGACAACCCGATTCTTTGA
GAGAGCCAGAGACATGACTTTTGCATTACCGTAATTGGTTTCTACTTATGAATTGTAAACTTGTGTAGGG
AATTTCATCCACCAGCTATCGCGGGCTGCTCTCTGCATCAGTGTTAGCACATTTTATATTAATGAAGATT
TTGCTATGCAAAATACATTGACAAGGAGGAGGGCACCACACAAAAAGTTAGGTGTAACAGAAAATCATGA
AACTATGATTCCTAATTTATATATTGGAGGATTTTCTCTAAAAAAAAAAAAATACAACAAATAAAAAACA
CTCAATGACCTGACCATTTGATGGAGTTTAAGTCAATACCTTCTTGAACCATTTCCCATAATGGTGAAAG
TTCCCTCAAGAATTTTACTCTGTCAGAAACGGCCTTAACGACGTAGTCGATCGACAAGCTTGCATGCCCT
ACAACAACTAAGAAAATGGCTATCATGCGGAAGCTGGTGAGAAGAACAGCATCGGGACAAGGGAAGGAAG
AACAAAGACAAAGAAAACAAAAGAAAGCAATTGAAAACAAAACAAAACAATTTTCATTCCTTCTCTTATC
ATTCCTTTTCTTTTCTTTTCTCTCATTCAACGCACTCCATCGTATCCGTATTCCTCTTATTTTTTCTCTT
TCTCTATATCCATTTCTTTCTCTCTAGGTGTGTCCTCTCTCTCTCTTCAATTTCTCTACTCCGCATTCCA
ACGCATCCTTCCCCCAACCTCCCATTTCCTCCTTACGGCCCGATAGCGATCGTCTTTCCCTCGCTATCAC
TCGCTACCGGCCCCTCCTCTGCACCGTAACCTCCTACGTATTTACCATATCATAAAGTTTTTTCCGACGC
TTATCGCTGACCCCCTGTCGCCCTCCTATTGGCTTCCGGATTATCTTCTTGTCCATAAGGTGATCCATGC
TTCCTGAAGATTCCCGAAATGTGTCCACTTTGGCGGGGAATCATTCCATCCACTTCTTTCTCTCTCGCTT
TCCTCATTCGGCGCTCCCCTTCCGCGTCTCATTGGTCTTCCGCTCCGTTTTTGCTTTGCCGATGTTACTT
GGGGAGAGGTGCGATAATCCTTTCGCAAAAACTCGGTTTGACGCCTCCCATGGTATAAATAGTGGGTGGT
GGACAGGTGCCTTCGCTTTTCTTTTCTTTAAGCAAGAGAATTCCTGCAGGTCGACTCTAGAGGATCTCAT
[1368 nt withheld, positions 3011-4378]
TGAGAGCTCCAGCTTTTGTTCCCTTTAGTGAGGGTTAATTGCGCGCTTGGCGTAATCATGGTCATAGCTG
TTTCCTGTGTGAAATTGTTATCCGCTCACAATTCCACACAACATAGGAGCCGGAAGCATAAAGTGTAAAG
CCTGGGGTGCCTAATGAGTGAGGTAACTCACATTAATTGCGTTGCGCTCACTGCCCGCTTTCCAGTCGGG
AAACCTGTCGTGCCAGCTGCATTAATGAATCGGCCAACGCGCGGGGAGAGGCGGTTTGCGTATTGGGCGC
TCTTCCGCTTCCTCGCTCACTGACTCGCTGCGCTCGGTCGTTCGGCTGCGGCGAGCGGTATCAGCTCACT
CAAAGGCGGTAATACGGTTATCCACAGAATCAGGGGATAACGCAGGAAAGAACATGTGAGCAAAAGGCCA
GCAAAAGGCCAGGAACCGTAAAAAGGCCGCGTTGCTGGCGTTTTTCCATAGGCTCGGCCCCCCTGACGAG
CATCACAAAAATCGACGCTCAAGTCAGAGGTGGCGAAACCCGACAGGACTATAAAGATACCAGGCGTTCC
CCCCTGGAAGCTCCCTCGTGCGCTCTCCTGTTCCGACCCTGCCGCTTACCGGATACCTGTCCGCCTTTCT
CCCTTCGGGAAGCGTGGCGCTTTCTCAATGCTCACGCTGTAGGTATCTCAGTTCGGTGTAGGTCGTTCGC
TCCAAGCTGGGCTGTGTGCACGAACCCCCCGTTCAGCCCGACCGCTGCGCCTTATCCGGTAACTATCGTC
TTGAGTCCAACCCGGTAAGACACGACTTATCGCCACTGGCAGCAGCCACTGGTAACAGGATTAGCAGAGC
GAGGTATGTAGGCGGTGCTACAGAGTTCTTGAAGTGGTGGCCTAACTACGGCTACACTAGAAGGACAGTA
TTTGGTATCTGCGCTCTGCTGAAGCCAGTTACCTTCGGAAAAAGAGTTGGTAGCTCTTGATCCGGCAAAC
AAACCACCGCTGGTAGCGGTGGTTTTTTTGTTTGCAAGCAGCAGATTACGCGCAGAAAAAAAGGATCTCA
AGAAGATCCTTTGATCTTTTCTACGGGGTCTGACGCTCAGTGGAACGAAAACTCACGTTAAGGGATTTTG
GTCATGAGATTATCAAAAAGGATCTTCACCTAGATCCTTTTAAATTAAAAATGAAGTTTTAAATCAATCT
AAAGTATATATGAGTAAACTTGGTCTGACAGTTACCAATGCTTAATCAGTGAGGCACCTATCTCAGCGAT
CTGTCTATTTCGTTCATCCATAGTTGCCTGACTGCCCGTCGTGTAGATAACTACGATACGGGAGGGCTTA
CCATCTGGCCCCAGTGCTGCAATGATACCGCGAGACCCACGCTCACCGGCTCCAGATTTATCAGCAATAA
ACCAGCCAGCCGGAAGGGCCGAGCGCAGAAGTGGTCCTGCAACTTTATCCGCCTCCATCCAGTCTATTAA
TTGTTGCCGGGAAGCTAGAGTAAGTAGTTCGCCAGTTAATAGTTTGCGCAACGTTGTTGCCATTGCTACA
GGCATCGTGGTGTCACGCTCGTCGTTTGGTATGGCTTCATTCAGCTCCGGTTCCCAACGATCAAGGCGAG
TTACATGATCCCCCATGTTGTGAAAAAAAGCGGTTAGCTCCTTCGGTCCTCCGATCGTTGTCAGAAGTAA
GTTGGCCGCAGTGTTATCACTCATGGTTATGGCAGCACTGCATAATTCTCTTACTGTCATGCCATCCGTA
AGATGCTTTTCTGTGACTGGTGAGTACTCAACCAAGTCATTCTGAGAATAGTGTATGCGGCGACCGAGTT
GCTCTTGCCCGGCGTCAATACGGGATAATACCGCGCCACATAGCAGAACTTTAAAAGTGCTCATCATTGG
AAAACGTTCTTCGGGGCGAAAACTCTCAAGGATCTTACCGCTGTTGAGATCCAGTTCGATGTAACCCACT
CGTGCACCCAACTGATCTTCAGCATCTTTTACTTTCACCAGCGTTTCTGGGTGAGCAAAAACAGGAAGGC
AAAATGCCGCAAAAAAGGGAATAAGGGCGACACGGAAATGTTGAATACTCATACTCTTCCTTTTTCAATA
TTATTGAAGCATTTATCAGGGTTATTGTCTCATGAGCGGATACATATTTGAATGTATTTAGAAAAATAAA
CAAATAGGGGTTCCGCGCACATTTCCCCGAAAAGTGCCACCTGACGTCTAAGAAACCATTATTATCATGA
CATTAACCTATAAAAATAGGCGTATCACGAGGCCCTTTCGTC
