>Addgene plasmid #12536 | pFS181 | addgene partial sequence | sequence record 18983 | 12536 with M13R
CGCATTACCCTTCACTAAAGGGAACAAAAGCTGGAGCTCTCACACAATTGCCCGGAACAGGAAGGAGNCC
ATN
[54 nt withheld, positions 74-127]
C
[533 nt withheld, positions 129-661]
G
[123 nt withheld, positions 663-785]
GTAGCCGAAGGCACTTTCTGATACTCCAACCACTGGCAATAGCGCANATCTGGCNCGGAG
